Addgene plasmid #222661: pCDH-Regnase-3 D252N-T2A-copGFP
Purpose: Lentiviral vector to express mouse Regnase-3 D252N
Depositing lab: Silvia Monticelli. Depositing organization: Institute for Research in Biomedicine, Switzerland. Publication: Crosstalk between Regnase-1 and -3 shapes mast cell survival and cytokine expression. Bataclan M, Leoni C, Moro SG, Pecoraro M, Wong EH, Heissmeyer V, Monticelli S. Life Sci Alliance. 2024 Jun 3;7(8):e202402784. doi: 10.26508/lsa.202402784. Print 2024 Aug. PubMed 38830770.
Backbone
  Vector backbone: pCDH-EF1α-T2A-copGFP
  Backbone manufacturer: System Biosciences
  Backbone size w/o insert (bp): 7258
  Total vector size (bp): 9910
  Vector type: Mammalian Expression, Lentiviral
Growth in bacteria
  Bacterial resistance: Ampicillin, 100 μg/mL
  Growth temperature: 37°C
  Growth strain: NEB Stable
  Copy number: High Copy
Gene/Insert
  Gene/Insert name: Zc3h12c (alt name: Mcpip3, Reg-3)
  Species: M. musculus (mouse)
  Insert size (bp): 2655
  Mutation: mutated aspartic acid 252 to asparagine to abrogate RNase activity; mutated stop codon prior to a T2A peptide
  Entrez Gene: Zc3h12c (a.k.a. A230108E06, C230027N18Rik, mKIAA1726)
  Promoter: EF1α
  Cloning method: Other
  Sequencing primers: 5′ ctccacgctttgcctgaccctgctt; 3′ ggtgctcttcatcttgttggtcatgc
Terms and licenses: Academic/Nonprofit Terms; Industry Terms: Not Available to Industry
How to cite: pCDH-Regnase-3 D252N-T2A-copGFP was a gift from Silvia Monticelli (Addgene plasmid # 222661 ; http://n2t.net/addgene:222661 ; RRID:Addgene_222661)
