[The description below was written by a language model from this plasmid's Addgene catalogue record and pLannotate feature annotations shown in this document.]
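Description:
pCDH-Regnase-3 D252N-T2A-copGFP is an HIV-1-based lentiviral expression vector built on the System Biosciences pCDH-EF1α-T2A-copGFP backbone, designed to express a catalytically inactive form of mouse Regnase-3 (Zc3h12c, also called Mcpip3) in mammalian cells. It is propagated in E. coli through a high-copy ColE1/pUC-type origin with ampicillin selection via β-lactamase. The total size is about 9.9 kb. Residual lac and pBR322-derived fragments in the annotation are backbone remnants with no role in the payload.

The viral portion begins with a chimeric RSV promoter fused to a truncated HIV-1 5' LTR, which drives genomic RNA production in packaging cells. This is followed by the Ψ packaging signal with a partial gag sequence, the Rev response element for nuclear export of unspliced RNA, and the cPPT/CTS element that aids nuclear import of the reverse-transcribed genome. The internal cassette uses an EF-1α core promoter joined to an HTLV-1 LTR-derived segment, a common composite arrangement. It drives a single open reading frame in which the roughly 2.65 kb Zc3h12c coding sequence has had its stop codon removed and is linked through a T2A peptide to copGFP. Ribosomal skipping at T2A yields separate Regnase-3 and green fluorescent proteins, so fluorescence marks transduced cells. A WPRE downstream enhances transcript expression, and the cassette ends with a truncated 3' LTR followed by an SV40 polyadenylation signal and SV40 origin.

The D252N substitution replaces aspartic acid 252 with asparagine to abolish RNase activity. This makes the construct suitable as a nuclease-dead comparison when studying Regnase-3 function, which the associated work examined in mast cell survival and cytokine expression.
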