Features (pLannotate 1.2.2; 26 found; start..end, strand, type, name):
    446..679     -  misc_feature   RRE: The Rev response element (RRE) of HIV-1 allows for Rev-dependent mRNA export from the nucleus to the cytoplasm.
    850..1188    -  CDS            HIV-1 gag (fragment): gag protein from human immunodeficiency virus 1; gag
   1172..1297    -  misc_feature   HIV-1 Ψ: packaging signal of human immunodeficiency virus type 1
   1344..1524    -  LTR            5' LTR (truncated): truncated 5' long terminal repeat (LTR) from HIV-1
   1525..1751    -  promoter       RSV promoter: Rous sarcoma virus enhancer/promoter
   1765..1919    +  CDS            lacZα (fragment): LacZα fragment of β-galactosidase; lacZ fragment
   1925..2024    -  misc_feature   bom (fragment): basis of mobility region from pBR322
   2126..2161    -  CDS            rop (fragment): Rop protein, which maintains plasmids at low copy number; rop
   2256..2360    +  promoter       AmpR promoter: bla
   2361..3221    +  CDS            AmpR: β-lactamase; bla; confers resistance to ampicillin, carbenicillin, and related antibiotics
   3392..3980    +  rep_origin     ori: high-copy-number ColE1/pMB1/pBR322/pUC origin of replication
   4163..4255    +  CDS            lacI (fragment): lac repressor; lacI; The lac repressor binds to the lac operator to inhibit transcription in E. coli. This inhibition can be relieved by adding lactose or isopropyl-β-D-thiogalactopyranoside (IPTG).
   4268..4289    +  protein_bind   CAP binding site: CAP binding activates transcription in the presence of cAMP. E. coli catabolite activator protein
   4304..4334    +  promoter       lac promoter: promoter for the E. coli lac operon
   4342..4358    +  protein_bind   lac operator: The lac repressor binds to the lac operator to inhibit transcription in E. coli. This inhibition can be relieved by adding lactose or isopropyl-β-D-thiogalactopyranoside (IPTG). lac repressor encoded by lacI
   4415..4550    -  rep_origin     SV40 ori: SV40 origin of replication
   4590..4711    -  polyA_signal   SV40 poly(A) signal: SV40 polyadenylation signal
   4783..4963    -  LTR            5' LTR (truncated): truncated 5' long terminal repeat (LTR) from HIV-1
   4988..5095    -  CDS            nef (fragment): NEF_SIVS4 - Experimental evidence at protein level: Swiss-Prot protein existence level 1. Interferes with TCR signaling from the cell membrane. Interacts with CD247/TCRZ (TCR zeta chain) and exert potent down- regulation of cell surface TCR/CD3 complexes. From Simian immunodeficiency virus (isolate F236/smH4) (SIV-sm) (Simian immunodeficiency virus sooty mangabey monkey).
   5090..5678    -  misc_feature   WPRE: woodchuck hepatitis virus posttranscriptional regulatory element
   5769..6433    -  CDS            CopGFP (fragment): green fluorescent protein 2 from Pontellina plumata, also known as ppluGFP2 (Shagin et al., 2004)
   6528..9179    -  CDS            Zc3h12c: ZC12C_MOUSE - Also known as Kiaa1726. Experimental evidence at protein level: Swiss-Prot protein existence level 1. May function as RNase and regulate the levels of target RNA species. From Mus musculus (Mouse).
   9225..9493    -  LTR            5' LTR (truncated): truncated 5' long terminal repeat (LTR) from human T-cell leukemia virus (HTLV) type 1
   9506..9717    -  promoter       EF-1α core promoter: core promoter for human elongation factor EF-1α
   9760..9876    -  misc_feature   cPPT/CTS: central polypurine tract and central termination sequence of HIV-1
   9895..69      -  CDS            Rev (fragment) (across the origin): human immunodeficiency virus 1 (HIV-1) Rev protein; rev; enhances nuclear export of unspliced and incompletely spliced viral mRNAs
>Addgene plasmid #222661 | pCDH-Regnase-3 D252N-T2A-copGFP | addgene full sequence | sequence record 448260 | Addgene NGS Result
GTCTCTCTCTCCACCTTCTTCTTCTATTCCTTCGGGCCTGTCGGGTCCCCTCGGGGTTGGGAGGTGGGTC
TGAAACGATAATGGTGAATATCCCTGCCTAACTCTATTCACTATAGAAAGTACAGCAAAAACTATTCTTA
AACCTACCAAGCCTCCTACTATCATTATGAATAATTTTATATACCACAGCCAATTTGTTATGTTAAACCA
ATTCCACAAACTTGCCCATTTATCTAATTCCAATAATTCTTGTTCATTCTTTTCTTGCTGGTTTTGCGAT
TCTTCAATTAAGGAGTGTATTAAGCTTGTGTAATTGTTAATTTCTCTGTCCCACTCCATCCAGGTCGTGT
GATTCCAAATCTGTTCCAGAGATTTATTACTCCAACTAGCATTCCAAGGCACAGCAGTGGTGCAAATGAG
TTTTCCAGAGCAACCCCAAATCCCCAGGAGCTGTTGATCCTTTAGGTATCTTTCCACAGCCAGGATTCTT
GCCTGGAGCTGCTTGATGCCCCAGACTGTGAGTTGCAACAGATGCTGTTGCGCCTCAATAGCCCTCAGCA
AATTGTTCTGCTGCTGCACTATACCAGACAATAATTGTCTGGCCTGTACCGTCAGCGTCATTGACGCTGC
GCCCATAGTGCTTCCTGCTGCTCCCAAGAACCCAAGGAACAAAGCTCCTATTCCCACTGCTCTTTTTTCT
CTCTGCACCACTCTTCTCTTTGCCTTGGTGGGTGCTACTCCTAATGGTTCAATTTTTACTACTTTATATT
TATATAATTCACTTCTCCAATTGTCCCTCATATCTCCTCCTCCAGGTCTGAAGATCAGTGGCCGCTTGCT
GTGCGGTGGTCTTACTTTTGTTTTGCTCTTCCTCTATCTTGTCTAAAGCTTCCTTGGTGTCTTTTATCTC
TATCCTTTGATGCACACAATAGAGGGTTGCTACTGTATTATATAATGATCTAAGTTCTTCTGATCCTGTC
TGAAGGGATGGTTGTAGCTGTCCCAGTATTTGTCTACAGCCTTCTGATGTTTCTAACAGGCCAGGATTAA
CTGCGAATCGTTCTAGCTCCCTGCTTGCCCATACTATATGTTTTAATTTATATTTTTTCTTTCCCCCTGG
CCTTAACCGAATTTTTTCCCATCGCGATCTAATTCTCCCCCGCTTAATACTGACGCTCTCGCACCCATCT
CTCTCCTTCTAGCCTCCGCTAGTCAAAATTTTTGGCGTACTCACCAGTCGCCGCCCCTCGCCTCTTGCCG
TGCGCGCTTCAGCAAGCCGAGTCCTGCGTCGAGAGAGCTCCTCTGGTTTCCCTTTCGCTTTCAAGTCCCT
GTTCGGGCGCCACTGCTAGAGATTTTCCACACTGACTAAAAGGGTCTGAGGGATCTCTAGTTACCAGAGT
CACACAACAGACGGGCACACACTACTTGAAGCACTCAAGGCAAGCTTTATTGAGGCTTAAGCAGTGGGTT
CCCTAGTTAGCCAGAGAGCTCCCAGGCTCAGATCTGGTCTAACCAGAGAGACCCGTTTATGTATCGAGCT
AGGCACTTAAATACAATATCTCTGCAATGCGGCAATTCAGTGGTTCGTCCAATCCATGTCAGACCCGTCT
GTTGCCTTCCTAATAAGGCACGATCGTACCACCTTACTTCCACCAATCGGCATGCACGGTGCTTTTTCTC
TCCTTGTAAGGCATGTTGCTAACTCATCGTTACCATGTTGCAAGACTACAAGAGTATTGCATAAGACTAC
ACGCGTCAGCTTGGCACTGGCCGTCGTTTTACAACGTCGTGACTGGGAAAACCCTGGCGTTACCCAACTT
AATCGCCTTGCAGCACATCCCCCTTTCGCCAGCTGGCGTAATAGCGAAGAGGCCCGCACCGATCGCCCTT
CCCAACAGTTGCGCAGCCTGAATGGCGAATGGCGCCTGATGCGGTATTTTCTCCTTACGCATCTGTGCGG
TATTTCACACCGCATATGGTGCACTCTCAGTACAATCTGCTCTGATGCCGCATAGTTAAGCCAGCCCCGA
CACCCGCCAACACCCGCTGACGCGCCCTGACGGGCTTGTCTGCTCCCGGCATCCGCTTACAGACAAGCTG
TGACCGTCTCCGGGAGCTGCATGTGTCAGAGGTTTTCACCGTCATCACCGAAACGCGCGAGACGAAAGGG
CCTCGTGATACGCCTATTTTTATAGGTTAATGTCATGATAATAATGGTTTCTTAGACGTCAGGTGGCACT
TTTCGGGGAAATGTGCGCGGAACCCCTATTTGTTTATTTTTCTAAATACATTCAAATATGTATCCGCTCA
TGAGACAATAACCCTGATAAATGCTTCAATAATATTGAAAAAGGAAGAGTATGAGTATTCAACATTTCCG
TGTCGCCCTTATTCCCTTTTTTGCGGCATTTTGCCTTCCTGTTTTTGCTCACCCAGAAACGCTGGTGAAA
GTAAAAGATGCTGAAGATCAGTTGGGTGCACGAGTGGGTTACATCGAACTGGATCTCAACAGCGGTAAGA
TCCTTGAGAGTTTTCGCCCCGAAGAACGTTTTCCAATGATGAGCACTTTTAAAGTTCTGCTATGTGGCGC
GGTATTATCCCGTATTGACGCCGGGCAAGAGCAACTCGGTCGCCGCATACACTATTCTCAGAATGACTTG
GTTGAGTACTCACCAGTCACAGAAAAGCATCTTACGGATGGCATGACAGTAAGAGAATTATGCAGTGCTG
CCATAACCATGAGTGATAACACTGCGGCCAACTTACTTCTGACAACGATCGGAGGACCGAAGGAGCTAAC
CGCTTTTTTGCACAACATGGGGGATCATGTAACTCGCCTTGATCGTTGGGAACCGGAGCTGAATGAAGCC
ATACCAAACGACGAGCGTGACACCACGATGCCTGTAGCAATGGCAACAACGTTGCGCAAACTATTAACTG
GCGAACTACTTACTCTAGCTTCCCGGCAACAATTAATAGACTGGATGGAGGCGGATAAAGTTGCAGGACC
ACTTCTGCGCTCGGCCCTTCCGGCTGGCTGGTTTATTGCTGATAAATCTGGAGCCGGTGAGCGTGGGTCT
CGCGGTATCATTGCAGCACTGGGGCCAGATGGTAAGCCCTCCCGTATCGTAGTTATCTACACGACGGGGA
GTCAGGCAACTATGGATGAACGAAATAGACAGATCGCTGAGATAGGTGCCTCACTGATTAAGCATTGGTA
ACTGTCAGACCAAGTTTACTCATATATACTTTAGATTGATTTAAAACTTCATTTTTAATTTAAAAGGATC
TAGGTGAAGATCCTTTTTGATAATCTCATGACCAAAATCCCTTAACGTGAGTTTTCGTTCCACTGAGCGT
CAGACCCCGTAGAAAAGATCAAAGGATCTTCTTGAGATCCTTTTTTTCTGCGCGTAATCTGCTGCTTGCA
AACAAAAAAACCACCGCTACCAGCGGTGGTTTGTTTGCCGGATCAAGAGCTACCAACTCTTTTTCCGAAG
GTAACTGGCTTCAGCAGAGCGCAGATACCAAATACTGTTCTTCTAGTGTAGCCGTAGTTAGGCCACCACT
TCAAGAACTCTGTAGCACCGCCTACATACCTCGCTCTGCTAATCCTGTTACCAGTGGCTGCTGCCAGTGG
CGATAAGTCGTGTCTTACCGGGTTGGACTCAAGACGATAGTTACCGGATAAGGCGCAGCGGTCGGGCTGA
ACGGGGGGTTCGTGCACACAGCCCAGCTTGGAGCGAACGACCTACACCGAACTGAGATACCTACAGCGTG
AGCTATGAGAAAGCGCCACGCTTCCCGAAGGGAGAAAGGCGGACAGGTATCCGGTAAGCGGCAGGGTCGG
AACAGGAGAGCGCACGAGGGAGCTTCCAGGGGGAAACGCCTGGTATCTTTATAGTCCTGTCGGGTTTCGC
CACCTCTGACTTGAGCGTCGATTTTTGTGATGCTCGTCAGGGGGGCGGAGCCTATGGAAAAACGCCAGCA
ACGCGGCCTTTTTACGGTTCCTGGCCTTTTGCTGGCCTTTTGCTCACATGTTCTTTCCTGCGTTATCCCC
TGATTCTGTGGATAACCGTATTACCGCCTTTGAGTGAGCTGATACCGCTCGCCGCAGCCGAACGACCGAG
CGCAGCGAGTCAGTGAGCGAGGAAGCGGAAGAGCGCCCAATACGCAAACCGCCTCTCCCCGCGCGTTGGC
CGATTCATTAATGCAGCTGGCACGACAGGTTTCCCGACTGGAAAGCGGGCAGTGAGCGCAACGCAATTAA
TGTGAGTTAGCTCACTCATTAGGCACCCCAGGCTTTACACTTTATGCTTCCGGCTCGTATGTTGTGTGGA
ATTGTGAGCGGATAACAATTTCACACAGGAAACAGCTATGACATGATTACGAATTTGGTCTCTGCAAAAG
TCTAGGCCTCCAAAAAAGCCTCCTCACTACTTCTGGAATAGCTCAGAGGCCGAGGCGGCCTCGGCCTCTG
CATAAATAAAAAAAATTAGTCAGCCATGGGGCGGAGAATGGGCGGAACTGGGCGGAGTTAGGGGCGGGAT
GGGCGGAGTTAGGGGCGGGATAGCTAGAGCCAGACATGATAAGATACATTGATGAGTTTGGACAAACCAC
AACTAGAATGCAGTGAAAAAAATGCTTTATTTGTGAAATTTGTGATGCTATTGCTTTATTTGTAACCATT
ATAAGCTGCAATAAACAAGTTCCTCTCACTCTCTGATATTCATTTCTTTGCAAGTTATAAATACTGAATA
ATAAGATGACATGAACTACTACTGCTAGAGATTTTCCACACTGACTAAAAGGGTCTGAGGGATCTCTAGT
TACCAGAGTCACACAACAGACGGGCACACACTACTTGAAGCACTCAAGGCAAGCTTTATTGAGGCTTAAG
CAGTGGGTTCCCTAGTTAGCCAGAGAGCTCCCAGGCTCAGATCTGGTCTAACCAGAGAGACCCAGTACAA
GCAAAAAGCAGATCTTATCTTCGTTGGGAGTGAATTAGCCCTTCCAGTCCCCCCTTTTCTTTTAAAAAGT
GGCTAAGATCTACAGCTGCCTTGTAAGTCATTGGTCTTAAAGGTACCAGGCGGGGAGGCGGCCCAAAGGG
AGATCCGACTCGTCTGAGGGCGAAGGCGAAGACGCGGAAGAGGCCGCAGAGCCGGCAGCAGGCCGCGGGA
AGGAAGGTCCGCTGGATTGAGGGCCGAAGGGACGTAGCAGAAGGACGTCCCGCGCAGAATCCAGGTGGCA
ACACAGGCGAGCAGCCAAGGAAAGGACGATGATTTCCCCGACAACACCACGGAATTGTCAGTGCCCAACA
GCCGAGCCCCTGTCCAGCAGCGGGCAAGGCAGGCGGCGATGAGTTCCGCCGTGGCAATAGGGAGGGGGAA
AGCGAAAGTCCCGGAAAGGAGCTGACAGGTGGTGGCAATGCCCCAACCAGTGGGGGTTGCGTCAGCAAAC
ACAGTGCACACCACGCCACGTTGCCTGACAACGGGCCACAACTCCTCATAAAGAGACAGCAACCAGGATT
TATACAAGGAGGAGAAAATGAAAGCCATACGGGAAGCAATAGCATGATACAAAGGCATTAAAGCAGCGTA
TCCACATAGCGTAAAAGGAGCAACATAGTTAAGAATACCAGTCAATCTTTCACAAATTTTGTAATCCAGA
GGTTGATTGTCGACTTAGATTCAGCTCTAGCGAGATCCGGTGGAGCCGGGTCCGGCGGTGCCGTCCACGG
CAGAATTGGACGACTGAGCGCGGGATCTGGCGAAGGCGATGGGGGTCTTGAAGGCGTGCTGGTACTCCAC
GATGCCCAGCTCGGTGTTGCTGTGCAGCTCCTCCACGCGGCGGAAGGCGAACATGGGGCCCCCGTTCTGC
AGGATGCTGGGGTGGATGGCGCTCTTGAAGTGCATGTGGCTGTCCACCACGAAGCTGTAGTAGCCGCCGT
CGCGCAGGCTGAAGGTGCGGGCGAAGCTGCCCACCAGCACGTTATCGCCCATGGGGTGCAGGTGCTCCAC
GGTGGCGTTGCTGCGGATGATCTTGTCGGTGAAGATCACGCTGTCCTCGGGGAAGCCGGTGCCCACCACC
TTGAAGTCGCCGATCACGCGGCCGGCCTCGTAGCGGTAGCTGAAGCTCACGTGCAGCACGCCGCCGTCCT
CGTACTTCTCGATGCGGGTGTTGGTGTAGCCGCCGTTGTTGATGGCGTGCAGGAAGGGGTTCTCGTAGCC
GCTGGGGTAGGTGCCGAAGTGGTAGAAGCCGTAGCCCATCACGTGGCTCAGCAGGTAGGGGCTGAAGGTC
AGGGCGCCTTTGGTGCTCTTCATCTTGTTGGTCATGCGGCCCTGCTTGGGGGTGCCCTCTCCGCCGCCCA
CCAGCTCGAACTCCACGCCGTTCAGGGTGCCGGTGATGCGGCACTCGATCTCCATGGCGGGCAGGCCGCT
CTCGTCGCTCTCCATTCCGGAAGGGCCGGGATTCTCCTCCACGTCACCGCATGTTAGAAGACTTCCTCTG
CCCTCAGCGGCCGCTCCGTAACCCAGCTGCGATTTCTCCACTAAGATGGCTGCGGCGAGCTGCTGGGCAT
CCGTCATATGAGGATTCCTTTTCATGACGAGCCTCACAAGGTCAGGGGGGAAGATGTTACACAAATTGAT
AAAAATCTTCTCTCGGTTGTCCTGGTACCTTGGAGGATCGTGTGGCATTCCACAGTAGGGGATTCTCCAG
GTGGGTTCCTGCTGCTCAGGCAGGCTCTGGAAGGTGATCGACTCATAGCATGGGGGCGTGGAATTATCGG
GTAAGGAGTACGTCTGCCGATAGCCATATGCTTCCAGCCCATAGCTTGGCCTACCCCAGCTTCCTAGGCC
TTCCTGGCGAGAATAAGGCTTTCTTTGTCTTGAAGGAGAACTATCATAGAGTCGGGAATCAGAAATGCTG
TCTATTCTCGTGGCCACTAAGGACCTCCCTAGGTGTGGTGCCTTCGAATGTGCTGAACTTGGTGGGGAGG
GGTAATCGCCAGGACAGCTGGAGCGGGCACCCACGGCAGGGTGCTGCAGATGCATAGCCAAGTGTGGAAG
AGGACGCTTGGGATGGAACTTTGGTTCTTCGTGACTGTAACTCTGGACTCTGGTTAAGGGATCGTGGAAA
TTCTGCAGGAAGGGCTGGGAATTAAGGCGGCTGTGGGGGTGCATGTGCTGACACTTGAGACTCTCTTCCA
GCTGTGGGTCAGGAGAGCTGACATAGGAGCGGTCATTGTACCCCACGTAGGAGTCGCTGCTCCCACAACT
CATGCTCCCTTCACTGCTGCAGTCTGAAGCCACAGAGTTTACTCTGTAATCAGTGTCTAGTGAGAAACGC
CTTTCAGGACTTCGGGGGCCTGAGATACTCAGATTAGAATATGCATTCAACATGGAATAATATCCAACGT
CAACAGGGGAGTCACATTTTGGATACTGTTCATAAGGCATTGGCGTTCCATGATTTTTGGTTGCCATCAT
CATTGGAGGGTATTGTCCCTGTGGTCTTTGATCCTGAGGTGGGAAATGAACTCCAGATGGAAGGCCATTG
CTTAAAGGTGTAGTGCTTTGGGGTTTTGCAGTAGAAGTGGCCGGGATACTAACTAAGGAAGGTACAGACC
TGGTTTCCAACTTGTTTTTGGTGGGAAGCTTCTCCTCTATGTCTTGGTAGACGTGAGTCCTTATGCTTGG
GTCTGACTGCCTCTTTGGAGCACCGCGTTTAACATCCGAAGTGCTGTCTGCCTTGGTGCTGCAAGGAACA
CTGTTGCTTTTCACCAGTCCCCCTTCATTTGTAGTTTTGGCTGCTGTGTTTCTAGACATGGCACGAAGTT
CATCAGCCACTGACCGCTGAGGCTGACTGCCCCTTTCTGGGTGGTAGTATTTGCACTTGTGTCCATACGT
ACACTTCTTTCCATAGGGACAAGGCTGCTTTTTGTGCTCAGGAACAATGGGTTTCTTCCTCAGAAAATTA
TCCAGACTTGGGCCATGTCTGCCAAGAGGGTCATCTGGGGGCATGAACTTGTCATTGACAAAGGAATACA
TCAATAACCGCTCATCTATGAACTTCTTCCATTCTGGTTTCTCATTTGCCAAATCTCTGTAGTTATCATT
GGACACAATTATACCATCGGACTCAAAAGCCAGCTTCACGATGAATCTGTCATCATAGCACACCACTCGC
CTGCCCTGGACACGCCGTGATGGTGTGAATACCAGGATTTTTTCCTTCTCTAGTTTACGTAAAATTTCCT
GATCTGTGATGAGGGCGTCAGGGCGGGACTGTTCTTTTCTCCAAGCAGGAACAAAGACCGTGATATCTTT
ATGGCCTCTTTCCAAAAACCAATCCACCGCCAATTTTATTCCTCGGCACGAGAATACTTCTTTGTTTCCA
TGGCTCATTGCCACATTGCTGCCATTAATAACTACTGGTCTCAGATTCTCACCGTCATCTACTACAACCT
CTTGCATTGGAGATTCAGACCTCTGAGACTCCAGGGATGAGGTTTCTCGCATTACGCTGTTAATAGTACT
AACTGTTTGATCGGCTTCACTTTTATTTCCAAGTTTGACAAGTTCTCCCAATATATCATTGATTAAAGCA
TCAGTACCAAGTTTGTTTAGCACAAGCTGGACCTGTTCTTCAGAATAACCTAACTTAAGTGCAAACTCCA
GTTTTGTTTGGTATTCTCGAACCACATCAGGGGGTTTCTTCACTTCCTTAGATGGAGTCTGGGACTCTTC
TGGTTTAAAGTCTTGCAAAATGTCACTGTGTTTCAGTAGGCGAGGCTCTAAGCAGGGAGAGCGACATAGC
TGTCTGTGAGTCTTGGTTAATGAGCATGGCTCTACCGAAAGGCTACTCAGTTGTTCTGACTCATGATCAG
AACTCGTGCTTCCCTCAGAGTCGCCGGAGCTCACATTCTCTTCTGACACCCCTTTTCCTTCCTTCCCCGA
ATTGACTGTATCCATTGTTGGTTTCTCTACCATAGGCCAAGGCACAGCTGCACTCATCTGTGGGTCAGTG
CTCTCCATATAAAGATGGCCAAGATCATGCCCCAGGTGATCCTTCAGGCCCATGAAGCTGTTCCGTGCAC
TTGACTCCACTTTGCTGCTTTTCCTGTATTCTTGAATGCAAAGCACCCCGTATTCCTGCAATGTCTTCTC
CGCAGCCATGGTGGCGAATTCGCTAGCTCTAGAGTAGGCGCCGGTCACAGCTTGGATCTGTAACGGCGCA
GAACAGAAAACGAAACAAAGACGTAGAGTTGAGCAAGCAGGGTCAGGCAAAGCGTGGAGAGCCGGCTGAG
TCTAGGTAGGCTCCAAGGGAGCGCCGGACAAAGGCCCGGTCTCGACCTGAGCTTTAAACTTACCTAGACG
GCGGACGCAGTTCAGGAGGCACCACAGGCGGGAGGCGGCAGAACGCGACTCAACCGGCGTGGATGGCGGC
CTCAGGTAGGGCGGCGGGCGCGTGAAGGAGAGATGCGAGCCCCTCGAAGCTTCAGCTGTGTTCTGGCGGC
AAACCCGTTGCGAAAAAGAACGTTCACGGCGACTACTGCACTTATATACGGTTCTCCCCCACCCTCGGGA
AAAAGGCGGAGCCAGTACACGACATCACTTTCCCAGTTTACCCCGCGCCACCTTCTCTAGGCACCCGTTC
AATTGCCGACCCCTCCCCCCAACTTCTCGGGGACTGTGGGCGATGTGCGCTCTGCCCACTGACGGGCACC
GGAGCGATCGCAGATCCACTAGTATCGATAAAATTTTGAATTTTGTAATTTGTTTTTGTAATTCTTTAGT
TTGTATGTCTGTTGCTATTATGTCTACTATTCTTTCCCCTGCACTGTACCCCCCAATCCCCCCTTTTCTT
TTAAAAGTTAACCGATACCGTCGAGATCCGTTCACTAATCGAATGGATCTGTCTCT
